Addgene plasmid #251496: U6_ISCro4_(WT)_TBL_bridge_RNA_polIII_term
Purpose: Expression of the Target Binding Loop (TBL) component of the native ISCro4 bridge RNA
Depositing lab: Martin Jinek. Depositing organization: University of Zurich. Publication: Programmable genome editing in human cells using RNA-guided bridge recombinases. Pelea O, Talas A, Carrera JF, Mathis N, van de Venn L, Yeh CD, Kulcsar PI, Marquart KF, Weber Y, Gerecke SE, Harvey-Seutcheu IF, Mailander D, Pfleiderer MM, Chanez C, Corn JE, Schwank G, Jinek M. Science. 2026 Feb 5:eadz1884. doi: 10.1126/science.adz1884. PubMed 41642947.
Backbone
  Vector backbone: pTwist Amp
  Vector type: Mammalian Expression
Growth in bacteria
  Bacterial resistance: Ampicillin, 100 μg/mL
  Growth temperature: 37°C
  Growth strain: DH5alpha
  Copy number: High Copy
Gene/Insert
  Gene/Insert name: ISCro4 bridge RNA Target Binding Loop (TBL)
  gRNA/shRNA sequence: Unspecified
  Species: Citrobacter rodentium
  Mutation: NA
  Cloning method: Other
Terms and licenses: Academic/Nonprofit Terms; Industry Terms: Not Available to Industry
How to cite: U6_ISCro4_(WT)_TBL_bridge_RNA_polIII_term was a gift from Martin Jinek (Addgene plasmid # 251496 ; http://n2t.net/addgene:251496 ; RRID:Addgene_251496)
