[The description below was written by a language model from this plasmid's Addgene catalogue record and pLannotate feature annotations shown in this document.]
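Description:
U6_ISCro4_(WT)_TBL_bridge_RNA_polIII_term is a small (about 2.6 kb) mammalian expression plasmid built on the pTwist Amp backbone. It is propagated in E. coli at high copy from a ColE1/pUC-type origin of replication and selected with ampicillin through the β-lactamase gene driven by its own bla promoter. The remaining annotated backbone elements, a lac operator fragment, a short lacZα fragment and an attB1 Gateway site, are vector remnants with no evident role in the function of the construct. There is no mammalian selection marker or reporter in the feature table, so the plasmid is suited to transient delivery.

The payload is a compact RNA polymerase III cassette. The human U6 snRNA promoter drives transcription of the Target Binding Loop (TBL) portion of the native, wild-type ISCro4 bridge RNA, an element derived from Citrobacter rodentium. As the name indicates, the transcript ends at a Pol III terminator. The TBL sequence and the terminator are not individually annotated, but they would lie in the short region downstream of the U6 promoter. The record does not give the guide sequence itself.

Bridge RNAs direct IS110-family bridge recombinases by base-pairing with DNA through two loops, one recognising the genomic target and one recognising the donor. This plasmid supplies only the target-binding loop as a separate transcript. It would therefore presumably be co-delivered with constructs encoding the donor-binding loop and the ISCro4 recombinase, neither of which is present here. The associated work concerns programmable genome editing in human cells with RNA-guided bridge recombinases.
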