Features (pLannotate 1.2.2; 7 found; start..end, strand, type, name):
     48..63      -  protein_bind   lac operator (fragment): The lac repressor binds to the lac operator to inhibit transcription in E. coli. This inhibition can be relieved by adding lactose or isopropyl-β-D-thiogalactopyranoside (IPTG). lac repressor encoded by lacI
    214..801     -  rep_origin     ori: high-copy-number ColE1/pMB1/pBR322/pUC origin of replication
    918..942     -  protein_bind   attB1: mutant version of attB; recombination site for the Gateway® BP reaction BP Clonase™
   1042..1902    -  CDS            AmpR: β-lactamase; bla; confers resistance to ampicillin, carbenicillin, and related antibiotics
   1903..2007    -  promoter       AmpR promoter: bla
   2094..2137    -  CDS            lacZα (fragment): LacZα fragment of β-galactosidase; lacZ fragment
   2190..2430    +  promoter       U6 promoter: RNA polymerase III promoter for human U6 snRNA
>Addgene plasmid #251496 | U6_ISCro4_(WT)_TBL_bridge_RNA_polIII_term | addgene full sequence | sequence record 498826 | Addgene NGS Result
TGCGATGGTGGATGCATGTGTCATGGTCATAGCTGTTTCCTGTGTGAAATTGTTATCCGCTCAGAGGGCA
CAATCCTATTCCGCGCTATCCGACAATCTCCAAGACATTAGGTGGAGTTCAGTTCGGCGTATGGCATATG
TCGCTGGAAAGAACATGTGAGCAAAAGGCCAGCAAAAGGCCAGGAACCGTAAAAAGGCCGCGTTGCTGGC
GTTTTTCCATAGGCTCCGCCCCCCTGACGAGCATCACAAAAATCGACGCTCAAGTCAGAGGTGGCGAAAC
CCGACAGGACTATAAAGATACCAGGCGTTTCCCCCTGGAAGCTCCCTCGTGCGCTCTCCTGTTCCGACCC
TGCCGCTTACCGGATACCTGTCCGCCTTTCTCCCTTCGGGAAGCGTGGCGCTTTCTCATAGCTCACGCTG
TAGGTATCTCAGTTCGGTGTAGGTCGTTCGCTCCAAGCTGGGCTGTGTGCACGAACCCCCCGTTCAGCCC
GACCGCTGCGCCTTATCCGGTAACTATCGTCTTGAGTCCAACCCGGTAAGACACGACTTATCGCCACTGG
CAGCAGCCACTGGTAACAGGATTAGCAGAGCGAGGTATGTAGGCGGTGCTACAGAGTTCTTGAAGTGGTG
GCCTAACTACGGCTACACTAGAAGAACAGTATTTGGTATCTGCGCTCTGCTGAAGCCAGTTACCTTCGGA
AAAAGAGTTGGTAGCTCTTGATCCGGCAAACAAACCACCGCTGGTAGCGGTGGTTTTTTGTTTGCAAGCA
GCAGATTACGCGCAGAAAAAAAGGATCTCAAGAAGATCCTTTGATCTTTTCTACGGGGTCTGACGCTCTA
TTCAACAAAGCCGCCGTCCCGTCAAGTCAGCGTAAATGGGTAGGGGGCTTCAAATCGTCCTCGTGATACC
AATTCGGAGCCTGCTTTTTTGTACAAACTTGTTGATAATGGCAATTCAAGGATCTTCACCTAGATCCTTT
TAAATTAAAAATGAAGTTTTAAATCAATCTAAAGTATATATGAGTAAACTTGGTCTGACAGTTACCAATG
CTTAATCAGTGAGGCACCTATCTCAGCGATCTGTCTATTTCGTTCATCCATAGTTGCCTGACTCCCCGTC
GTGTAGATAACTACGATACGGGAGGGCTTACCATCTGGCCCCAGTGCTGCAATGATACCGCGAGAGCCAC
GCTCACCGGCTCCAGATTTATCAGCAATAAACCAGCCAGCCGGAAGGGCCGAGCGCAGAAGTGGTCCTGC
AACTTTATCCGCCTCCATCCAGTCTATTAATTGTTGCCGGGAAGCTAGAGTAAGTAGTTCGCCAGTTAAT
AGTTTGCGCAACGTTGTTGCCATTGCTACAGGCATCGTGGTGTCACGCTCGTCGTTTGGTATGGCTTCAT
TCAGCTCCGGTTCCCAACGATCAAGGCGAGTTACATGATCCCCCATGTTGTGCAAAAAAGCGGTTAGCTC
CTTCGGTCCTCCGATCGTTGTCAGAAGTAAGTTGGCCGCAGTGTTATCACTCATGGTTATGGCAGCACTG
CATAATTCTCTTACTGTCATGCCATCCGTAAGATGCTTTTCTGTGACTGGTGAGTACTCAACCAAGTCAT
TCTGAGAATAGTGTATGCGGCGACCGAGTTGCTCTTGCCCGGCGTCAATACGGGATAATACCGCGCCACA
TAGCAGAACTTTAAAAGTGCTCATCATTGGAAAACGTTCTTCGGGGCGAAAACTCTCAAGGATCTTACCG
CTGTTGAGATCCAGTTCGATGTAACCCACTCGTGCACCCAACTGATCTTCAGCATCTTTTACTTTCACCA
GCGTTTCTGGGTGAGCAAAAACAGGAAGGCAAAATGCCGCAAAAAAGGGAATAAGGGCGACACGGAAATG
TTGAATACTCATACTCTTCCTTTTTCAATATTATTGAAGCATTTATCAGGGTTATTGTCTCATGAGCGGA
TACATATTTGAATGTATTTAGAAAAATAAACAAATAGGGGTTCCGCGCACATTTCCCCGAAAAGTGCCAG
ATACCTGAAACAAAACCCATCGTACGGCCAAGGAAGTCTCCAATAACTGTGATCCACCACAAGCGCCAGG
GTTTTCCCAGTCACGACGTTGTAAAACGACGGCCAGTCATGCATAATCCGCACGCATCTGGAATAAGGAA
GTGCCATTCCGCCTGACCTGAGGGCCTATTTCCCATGATTCCTTCATATTTGCATATACGATACAAGGCT
GTTAGAGAGATAATTGGAATTAATTTGACTGTAAACACAAAGATATTAGTACAAAATACGTGACGTAGAA
AGTAATAATTTCTTGGGTAGTTTGCAGTTTTAAAATTATGTTTTAAAATGGACTATCATATGCTTACCGT
AACTTGAAAGTATTTCGATTTCTTGGCTTTATATATCTTGTGGAAAGGACGAAACACCGAGTGCAGGGAG
AACCGGCCAGTTCTCTCTGCCATGCGGTCCGCATGCCGTATCAGGCCTCAGGCTAATAACCTGTGACGTA
GATTTATGCAGCGGACCGCCGTTTTTTAGGCTAGGTGGAGGCTCAGTGATGATAAGTC
